>Addgene plasmid #17747 | Tubp-Gal4 in pCaSpeR4 | addgene partial sequence | sequence record 23833 | pCasper-F 5'-gggttttattaacttacat-3'
ACGNTCAGCTTGCCAGGTCCTGTTCGATAACGTCGTACTCGGGAATCACCTTTAACTTGTCCGCNATTGG
GTATTTGTCCTTAAACACATTCGTAATCTCTCCCACAATCATTGCCCTGGCCTCTGCAATGTAAAAAGTA
TTTATAAAATATCGCTGGCTCTAAAGGAAACATATTAATCAAAGTATTGAGGCTTTATCAATCTAACATT
TACAAGTAGTCAGACCACAATTTTTAGACTGCACTTCTGCGTAAGTAAATGAAATGAAATGGTGACCTAC
TCTTGGGTAGCCGTACTGTTATATGCTGACGAGCCTTCACCTGGGCCTGCTTTTTCTCCTGTTTCGTCTG
ATGCGTCGGATGCGGCTGGACTGGCTGATTGTTGGGATTGGGTTTTGGATGCTGCTCCGAAAGGTGGGCC
ACAGCTTTTGCGATGGTGGTGCCCACTATGCGGTTGCTGCAGGAACTACAGCTGAATGTTCGCTTTATTG
TCTGCAGCTCCTGGGGCTGGACGAAGGCCACGCCCTCACCCGGTGCGGCCATCTCCTGCGGCAAAACGTA
TGTGGGATTCCTGTCCAAGTAGCTCTCGATGCCCACCATAATGCGCTCCAGCAGGTTGGCCAGGTGCGGG
TCTAGCTGCGGCGGATTCGTCGTCTGGTTCACTGAGTTTAGGGTCTGCAGAAAGAAGTGTGCCTCCATGG
TAAGCGGATTCATCTGCACGATCAGCGGGCTTTAGTCTAAAATTCGAATGATACAAACTCGNACTCACGT
AAGCAGTTGTTGGCATCATCTCGNCATCGTCTTAT
