>Addgene plasmid #17747 | Tubp-Gal4 in pCaSpeR4 | addgene partial sequence | sequence record 23834 | Pry1 5'-ccttagcatgtccgtggggtttgaat-3'
NCNAATATTGACGAATTATTTTTAAGTTTTATTTTTAATAATTTGCGAGTACGCAAAGCTTGGCTGCAGG
TCGACCTCGAGGCCTTCTAGTGGATCCAGATCCACTAGTGGCCTATGCGGCCGCTCTAGAACTAGTGGAT
CTAAACGAGTTTTTAAGCAAACTCACTCCCTGACAATAAAAACGCAATTATCTTTAAATAAATATATTCT
ATTTATTAACCAAGTAGCTAATATAGCTAAAATCAATTTGTTGCTAACTTAAAACTAACATAATTATGTA
TTAGTTATTTACATTCTTTTGGTTGGTTACAACCAAATAAATAATATCACTTTTAAAAACTTAAGCCAGG
AACTGAATAATTTTCTATTTGGCTTTAGTCGACGGTATCGATAAGCTTCTGAATAAGCCCTCGTAATATA
TTTTCATGAAGAATTTAGGTCCAAAAAAAAGATGGGCATTAATTCTAGTCATTTAAAAAATTCTATAGAT
CAGAGGTTACATGGCCAAGATTGAAACTTAGAGGAGTATAGTTACATAAAAGAAGGCAAAACGATGTATA
AATGAAAGAAATTGAGATGGTGCACGATGCACAGTTGANGTGGGNTGGNGGGTTCCCCAACANCCCGATT
CATTTNACTCTNTTTTGGGTGGGGGGGNTCTCCCACGAAANGAGGTTAACCCCCCCNTGGNGGGTATAAC
TCCNGNNGGATCCAACGCGTANCGCGTTGTCGNCACAGGGCGTGGTTGATATACTCTCATTACAGCGGNT
CTATCTGAGTNCTGACGTAAGAGCATGTGGAGCCTGAA
