[The description below was written by a language model from this plasmid's Addgene catalogue record.]
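Description:
Tubp-Gal4 in pCaSpeR4 is a Drosophila (insect expression) construct built on the pCaSpeR4 backbone, a standard P-element transformation vector generally used for germline integration into the fly genome and typically carrying a mini-white eye-colour marker for identifying transformants, although the record itself does not list these backbone features. In bacteria it is maintained as a high-copy plasmid under ampicillin selection. The backbone is recorded as about 7.9 kb and the insert as about 5.8 kb.

The payload is the Saccharomyces cerevisiae GAL4 transcriptional activator placed downstream of the Drosophila tubulin 1alpha promoter and followed by an hsp70 polyadenylation region. The catalogue lists the promoter and polyA under tag/fusion fields, but they are regulatory elements flanking the coding sequence rather than protein fusions. According to the depositor's notes, the GAL4–hsp70 polyA fragment was excised with NotI from pGaTN and inserted into a pCaSpeR4 derivative that already contained the tubulin promoter. The 5′ cloning site is given as EcoRI, and the 3′ site is recorded with some uncertainty as NotI or BamHI.

Because the tubulin 1alpha promoter is broadly active, the construct serves as a ubiquitous GAL4 driver that switches on any UAS-linked transgene throughout the animal. It was made in the context of the MARCM approach (mosaic analysis with a repressible cell marker). There, widespread GAL4 activity is held in check by the GAL80 repressor, and only clones that lose GAL80 through mitotic recombination express a UAS marker. This allows labelling and genetic analysis of individual neurons or lineages. No feature table was supplied, so exact element positions are not available.
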