Addgene plasmid #17747: Tubp-Gal4 in pCaSpeR4
Depositing lab: Liqun Luo. Depositing organization: Stanford University. Publication: Mosaic analysis with a repressible cell marker for studies of gene function in neuronal morphogenesis. Lee T, Luo L. Neuron. 1999 Mar . 22(3):451-61. 10.1016/S0896-6273(00)80701-1 PubMed 10197526.
Backbone
  Vector backbone: pCaSpeR4
  Backbone size w/o insert (bp): 7855
  Vector type: Insect Expression
Growth in bacteria
  Bacterial resistance: Ampicillin, 100 μg/mL
  Growth temperature: 37°C
  Growth strain: DH5alpha
  Copy number: High Copy
Gene/Insert
  Gene/Insert name: GAL4 (alt names: Tubp-GAL4; GAL4 hsp70 polyA; hsp70 polyA)
  Species: S. cerevisiae (budding yeast)
  Insert size (bp): 5774
  GenBank ID: GAL4
  Entrez Gene: GAL4 (a.k.a. YPL248C, GAL81)
  Tag / fusion protein: Tubulin 1alpha promoter (N terminal on insert); hsp70 PolyA (C terminal on insert)
  Cloning method: Restriction Enzyme; 5′ cloning site EcoRI (not destroyed); 3′ cloning site NotI, BamHI? (not destroyed)
  Sequencing primers: 5′ n/a
Resource information
  A portion of this plasmid was derived from a plasmid made by: Tubulin 1alpha promoter fragment from Gary Struhl
Terms and licenses: Academic/Nonprofit Terms; Industry Terms: Not Available to Industry
Depositor comments: The GAL4 gene containing the hsp70 polyA region was cut out with NotI from pGaTN (Brand and Perrimon, 1993) and inserted into pCaSpeR4 carrying the tubulin 1alpha promoter.
How to cite: Tubp-Gal4 in pCaSpeR4 was a gift from Liqun Luo (Addgene plasmid # 17747 ; http://n2t.net/addgene:17747 ; RRID:Addgene_17747)
